>Addgene plasmid #244541 | R919-X78-566 | addgene full sequence | sequence record 488782 | Addgene NGS Result
TTAATACGACTCACTATAGGGGAATTGTGAGCGGATAACAATTCCCCTCTAGAAATAATTTTGTTTAACT
TTAAGAAGGAGATATACATATGAGATCCCATCACCATCACCATCACGGCAAAATCGAAGAAGGTAAACTG
GTAATCTGGATTAACGGCGATAAAGGCTATAACGGTCTCGCTGAAGTCGGTAAGAAATTCGAGAAAGATA
CCGGAATTAAAGTCACCGTTGAGCATCCGGATAAACTGGAAGAGAAATTCCCACAGGTTGCGGCAACTGG
CGATGGCCCTGACATTATCTTCTGGGCACACGACCGCTTTGGTGGCTACGCTCAATCTGGCCTGTTGGCT
GAAATCACCCCGGACAAAGCGTTCCAGGACAAGCTGTATCCGTTTACCTGGGATGCCGTACGTTACAACG
GCAAGCTGATTGCTTACCCGATCGCTGTTGAAGCGTTATCGCTGATTTATAACAAAGATCTGCTGCCGAA
CCCGCCAAAAACCTGGGAAGAGATCCCGGCGCTGGATAAAGAACTGAAAGCGAAAGGTAAGAGCGCGCTG
ATGTTCAACCTGCAAGAACCGTACTTCACCTGGCCGCTGATTGCTGCTGACGGGGGTTATGCGTTCAAGT
ATGAAAACGGCAAGTACGACATTAAAGACGTGGGCGTGGATAACGCTGGCGCGAAAGCGGGTCTGACCTT
CCTGGTTGACCTGATTAAAAACAAACACATGAATGCAGACACCGATTACTCCATCGCAGAAGCTGCCTTT
AATAAAGGCGAAACAGCGATGACCATCAACGGCCCGTGGGCATGGTCCAACATCGACACCAGCAAAGTGA
ATTATGGTGTAACGGTACTGCCGACCTTCAAGGGTCAACCATCCAAACCGTTCGTTGGCGTGCTGAGCGC
AGGTATTAACGCCGCCAGTCCGAACAAAGAGCTGGCAAAAGAGTTCCTCGAAAACTATCTGCTGACTGAT
GAAGGTCTGGAAGCGGTTAATAAAGACAAACCGCTGGGTGCCGTAGCGCTGAAGTCTTACGAGGAAGAGT
TGGCGAAAGATCCACGTATTGCCGCCACCATGGAAAACGCCCAGAAAGGTGAAATCATGCCGAACATCCC
GCAGATGTCCGCTTTCTGGTATGCCGTGCGTACTGCGGTGATCAACGCCGCCAGCGGTCGTCAGACTGTC
GATGAAGCCCTGAAAGACGCGCAGACTAATTCGGGATCTGATATCACAAGTTTGTACAAAAAAGTTGGCG
AAAACCTGTACTTCCAAGGCATGACGGAATATAAGCTGGTGGTGGTGGGCGCCGGCGTGGTGGGCAAGAG
TGCGCTGACCATCCAGCTGATCCAGAACCATTTTGTGGACGAATACGACCCCACTATAGAGGATTCCTAC
CGGAAGCAGGTGGTCATTGATGGGGAGACGTGCCTGTTGGACATCCTGGATACCGCCGGCCAGGAGGAGT
ACAGCGCCATGCGGGACCAGTACATGCGCACCGGGGAGGGCTTCCTGTGTGTGTTTGCCATCAACAACAC
CAAGTCTTTTGAGGACATCCACCAGTACAGGGAGCAGATCAAACGGGTGAAGGACTCGGATGACGTGCCC
ATGGTGCTGGTGGGGAACAAGTGTGACCTGGCTGCACGCACTGTGGAATCTCGGCAGGCTCAGGACCTCG
CCCGAAGCTACGGCATCCCCTACATCGAGACCTCGGCCAAGACCCGGCAGGGAGTGGAGGATGCCTTCTA
CACGTTGGTGCGTGAGATCCGGCAGCACAAGCTGCGGTAATCAACTTTCTTGTACAAAGTGGTGATATCG
CTAGCTAGATAGCTAGAAGCTTGCGGCCGCACAGCTGTATACACGTGCAAGCCAGCCAGAACTCGCTCCT
GAAGACCCAGAGGATCTCGAGCACCACCACCACCACCACTAATGTTAATTAAGTTGGGCGTTCCTAGGCT
GATAAAACAGAATTTGCCTGGCGGCAGTAGCGCGGTGGTCCCACCTGACCCCATGCCGAACTCAGAAGTG
AAACGCCGTAGCGCCGATGGTAGTGTGGGGTCTCCCCATGCGAGAGTAGGGAACTGCCAGGCATCAAATA
AAACGAAAGGCTCAGTCGAAAGACTGGGCCTTTCGTTTTATCTGTTGTTTGTCGGTGAACGCTCTCCTGA
GTAGGACAAATCCGCCGGGAGCGGATTTGAACGTTGCGAAGCAACGGCCCGGAGGGTGGCGGGCAGGACG
CCCGCCATAAACTGCCAGGCATCAAATTAAGCAGAAGGCCATCCTGACGGATGGCCTTTTTGCGTTTCTA
CAAACTCTTTTGTTTATTTTTCTAAATACATTCAAATATGTATCCGCTGAGCAATAACTAGCATAACCCC
TTGGGGCCTCTAAACGGGTCTTGAGGGGTTTTTTGCTGAAAGGAGGAACTATATCCGGATTGGCGAATGG
G
[124 nt withheld, positions 2452-2575]
C
[91 nt withheld, positions 2577-2667]
A
[49 nt withheld, positions 2669-2717]
CCTTTGACGTTGGAGTCCACGTTCTTT
[37 nt withheld, positions 2745-2781]
ACCCTATCTCGGTCTATTCTTTTGATTTATAAGGGATTTTGCCGATTTCGGCCTATTGGTTAAAAAATGA
GCTGATTTAACAAAAATTTAACGCGAATTTTAACAAAATATTAACGTTTACAATTTCTGGCGGCACGATG
GCATGAGATTATCAAAAAGGATCTTCACCTAGATCCTTTTAAATTAAAAATGAAGTTTTAAATCAATCTA
AAGTATATATGAGTAAACTTGGTCTGACAGTTACCAATGCTTAATCAGTGAGGCACCTATCTCAGCGATC
TGTCTATTTCGTTCATCCATAGTTGCCTGACTCCCCGTCGTGTAGATAACTACGATACGGGAGGGCTTAC
CATCTGGCCCCAGTGCTGCAATGATACCGCGAGACCCACGCTCACCGGCTCCAGATTTATCAGCAATAAA
CCAGCCAGCCGGAAGGGCCGAGCGCAGAAGTGGTCCTGCAACTTTATCCGCCTCCATCCAGTCTATTAAT
TGTTGCCGGGAAGCTAGAGTAAGTAGTTCGCCAGTTAATAGTTTGCGCAACGTTGTTGCCATTGCTACAG
GCATCGTGGTGTCACGCTCGTCGTTTGGTATGGCTTCATTCAGCTCCGGTTCCCAACGATCAAGGCGAGT
TACATGATCCCCCATGTTGTGCAAAAAAGCGGTTAGCTCCTTCGGTCCTCCGATCGTTGTCAGAAGTAAG
TTGGCCGCAGTGTTATCACTCATGGTTATGGCAGCACTGCATAATTCTCTTACTGTCATGCCATCCGTAA
GATGCTTTTCTGTGACTGGTGAGTACTCAACCAAGTCATTCTGAGAATAGTGTATGCGGCGACCGAGTTG
CTCTTGCCCGGCGTCAATACGGGATAATACCGCGCCACATAGCAGAACTTTAAAAGTGCTCATCATTGGA
AAACGTTCTTCGGGGCGAAAACTCTCAAGGATCTTACCGCTGTTGAGATCCAGTTCGATGTAACCCACTC
GTGCACCCAACTGATCTTCAGCATCTTTTACTTTCACCAGCGTTTCTGGGTGAGCAAAAACAGGAAGGCA
AAATGCCGCAAAAAAGGGAATAAGGGCGACACGGAAATGTTGAATACTCATACTCTTCCTTTTTCAATCA
TGATTGAAGCATTTATCAGGGTTATTGTCTCATGAGCGGATACATATTTGAATGTATTTAGAAAAATAAA
CAAATAGGTCATGACCAAAATCCCTTAACGTGAGTTTTCGTTCCACTGAGCGTCAGACCCCGTAGAAAAG
ATCAAAGGATCTTCTTGAGATCCTTTTTTTCTGCGCGTAATCTGCTGCTTGCAAACAAAAAAACCACCGC
TACCAGCGGTGGTTTGTTTGCCGGATCAAGAGCTACCAACTCTTTTTCCGAAGGTAACTGGCTTCAGCAG
AGCGCAGATACCAAATACTGTCCTTCTAGTGTAGCCGTAGTTAGGCCACCACTTCAAGAACTCTGTAGCA
CCGCCTACATACCTCGCTCTGCTAATCCTGTTACCAGTGGCTGCTGCCAGTGGCGATAAGTCGTGTCTTA
CCGGGTTGGACTCAAGACGATAGTTACCGGATAAGGCGCAGCGGTCGGGCTGAACGGGGGGTTCGTGCAC
ACAGCCCAGCTTGGAGCGAACGACCTACACCGAACTGAGATACCTACAGCGTGAGCTATGAGAAAGCGCC
ACGCTTCCCGAAGGGAGAAAGGCGGACAGGTATCCGGTAAGCGGCAGGGTCGGAACAGGAGAGCGCACGA
GGGAGCTTCCAGGGGGAAACGCCTGGTATCTTTATAGTCCTGTCGGGTTTCGCCACCTCTGACTTGAGCG
TCGATTTTTGTGATGCTCGTCAGGGGGGCGGAGCCTATGGAAAAACGCCAGCAACGCGGCCTTTTTACGG
TTCCTGGCCTTTTGCTGGCCTTTTGCTCACATGTTCTTTCCTGCGTTATCCCCTGATTCTGTGGATAACC
GTATTACCGCCTTTGAGTGAGCTGATACCGCTCGCCGCAGCCGAACGACCGAGCGCAGCGAGTCAGTGAG
CGAGGAAGCGGAAGAGCGCCTGATGCGGTATTTTCTCCTTACGCATCTGTGCGGTATTTCACACCGCAAT
GGTGCACTCTCAGTACAATCTGCTCTGATGCCGCATAGTTAAGCCAGTATACACTCCGCTATCGCTACGT
GACTGGGTCATGGCTGCGCCCCGACACCCGCCAACACCCGCTGACGCGCCCTGACGGGCTTGTCTGCTCC
CGGCATCCGCTTACAGACAAGCTGTGACCGTCTCCGGGAGCTGCATGTGTCAGAGGTTTTCACCGTCATC
ACCGAAACGCGCGAGGCAGCTGCGGTAAAGCTCATCAGCGTGGTCGTGAAGCGATTCACAGATGTCTGCC
TGTTCATCCGCGTCCAGCTCGTTGAGTTTCTCCAGAAGCGTTAATGTCTGGCTTCTGATAAAGCGGGCCA
TGTTAAGGGCGGTTTTTTCCTGTTTGGTCACTGATGCCTCCGTGTAAGGGGGATTTCTGTTCATGGGGGT
AATGATACCGATGAAACGAGAGAGGATGCTCACGATACGGGTTACTGATGATGAACATGCCCGGTTACTG
GAACGTTGTGAGGGTAAACAACTGGCGGTATGGATGCGGCGGGACCAGAGAAAAATCACTCAGGGTCAAT
GCCAGCGCTTCGTTAATACAGATGTAGGTGTTCCACAGGGTAGCCAGCAGCATCCTGCGATGCAGATCCG
GAACATAATGGTGCAGGGCGCTGACTTCCGCGTTTCCAGACTTTACGAAACACGGAAACCGAAGACCATT
CATGTTGTTGCTCAGGTCGCAGACGTTTTGCAGCAGCAGTCGCTTCACGTTCGCTCGCGTATCGGTGATT
CATTCTGCTAACCAGTAAGGCAACCCCGCCAGCCTAGCCGGGTCCTCAACGACAGGAGCACGATCATGCT
AGTCATGCCCCGCGCCCACCGGAAGGAGCTGACTGGGTTGAAGGCTCTCAAGGGCATCGGTCGAGATCCC
GGTGCCTAATGAGTGAGCTAACTTACATTAATTGCGTTGCGCTCACTGCCCGCTTTCCAGTCGGGAAACC
TGTCGTGCCAGCTGCATTAATGAATCGGCCAACGCGCGGGGAGAGGCGGTTTGCGTATTGGGCGCCAGGG
TGGTTTTTCTTTTCACCAGTGAGACGGGCAACAGCTGATTGCCCTTCACCGCCTGGCCCTGAGAGAGTTG
CAGCAAGCGGTCCACGCTGGTTTGCCCCAGCAGGCGAAAATCCTGTTTGATGGTGGTTAACGGCGGGATA
TAACATGAGCTGTCTTCGGTATCGTCGTATCCCACTACCGAGATGTCCGCACCAACGCGCAGCCCGGACT
CGGTAATGGCGCGCATTGCGCCCAGCGCCATCTGATCGTTGGCAACCAGCATCGCAGTGGGAACGATGCC
CTCATTCAGCATTTGCATGGTTTGTTGAAAACCGGACATGGCACTCCAGTCGCCTTCCCGTTCCGCTATC
GGCTGAATTTGATTGCGAGTGAGATATTTATGCCAGCCAGCCAGACGCAGACGCGCCGAGACAGAACTTA
ATGGGCCCGCTAACAGCGCGATTTGCTGGTGACCCAATGCGACCAGATGCTCCACGCCCAGTCGCGTACC
GTCTTCATGGGAGAAAATAATACTGTTGATGGGTGTCTGGTCAGAGACATCAAGAAATAACGCCGGAACA
TTAGTGCAGGCAGCTTCCACAGCAATGGCATCCTGGTCATCCAGCGGATAGTTAATGATCAGCCCACTGA
CGCGTTGCGCGAGAAGATTGTGCACCGCCGCTTTACAGGCTTCGACGCCGCTTCGTTCTACCATCGACAC
CACCACGCTGGCACCCAGTTGATCGGCGCGAGATTTAATCGCCGCGACAATTTGCGACGGCGCGTGCAGG
GCCAGACTGGAGGTGGCAACGCCAATCAGCAACGACTGTTTGCCCGCCAGTTGTTGTGCCACGCGGTTGG
GAATGTAATTCAGCTCCGCCATCGCCGCTTCCACTTTTTCCCGCGTTTTCGCAGAAACGTGGCTGGCCTG
GTTCACCACGCGGGAAACGGTCTGATAAGAGACACCGGCATACTCTGCGACATCGTATAACGTTACTGGT
TTCACATTCACCACCCTGAATTGACTCTCTTCCGGGCGCTATCATGCCATACCGCGAAAGGTTTTGCGCC
ATTCGATGGTGTCCGGGATCTCGACGCTCTCCCTTATGCGACTCCTGCATTAGGAAGCAGCCCAGTAGTA
GGTTGAGGCCGTTGAGCACCGCCGCCGCAAGGAATGGTGCATGCAAGGAGATGGCGCCCAACAGTCCCCC
GGCCACGGGGCCTGCCACCATACCCACGCCGAAACAAGCGCTCATGAGCCCGAAGTGGCGAGCCCGATCT
TCCCCATCGGTGATGTCGGCGATATAGGCGCCAGCAACCGCACCTGTGGCGCCGGTGATGCCGGCCACGA
TGCGTCCGGCGTAGAGGATCGAGATCGATCTCGATCCCGCGAAA
Features (pLannotate 1.2.2; 27 found; start..end, strand, type, name):
      2..20      +  promoter       T7 promoter: promoter for bacteriophage T7 RNA polymerase
     21..45      +  protein_bind   lac operator: The lac repressor binds to the lac operator to inhibit transcription in E. coli. This inhibition can be relieved by adding lactose or isopropyl-β-D-thiogalactopyranoside (IPTG). lac repressor encoded by lacI
     60..82      +  RBS            RBS: efficient ribosome binding site from bacteriophage T7 gene 10 (Olins and Rangwala, 1989)
     99..116     +  CDS            7xHis (fragment): 6xHis affinity tag
    120..1217    +  CDS            MBP: maltose binding protein from E. coli; malE (mutated); This version of the gene does not encode a signal sequence, so MBP will remain in the cytosol.
   1237..1254    +  protein_bind   attB1 (fragment): mutant version of attB; core recombination site for the Gateway® BP reaction BP Clonase™
   1260..1276    +  CDS            TEV site (fragment): tobacco etch virus (TEV) protease recognition and cleavage site
   1281..1787    +  CDS            H-Ras (fragment): human small GTPase proto-oncoprotein
   1795..1812    -  protein_bind   attB2 (fragment): mutant version of attB; core recombination site for the Gateway® BP reaction BP Clonase™
   1912..1929    +  CDS            9xHis (fragment): 9xHis affinity tag
   1976..2091    +  ncRNA          5S rRNA: Accession: RF00001 - 5S ribosomal RNA
   2095..2181    +  terminator     rrnB T1 terminator: Escherichia coli rrnB; transcription terminator T1 from the E. coli rrnB gene
   2273..2300    +  terminator     rrnB T2 terminator: transcription terminator T2 from the E. coli rrnB gene
   2319..2358    +  promoter       AmpR promoter (fragment): bla
   2368..2415    +  terminator     T7 terminator: transcription terminator for bacteriophage T7 RNA polymerase
   2452..2907    +  rep_origin     f1 ori (sequence partly withheld): f1 bacteriophage origin of replication; arrow indicates direction of (+) strand synthesis
   3022..3882    -  CDS            AmpR: β-lactamase; bla; confers resistance to ampicillin, carbenicillin, and related antibiotics
   3883..3975    -  promoter       AmpR promoter: bla
   4056..4644    +  rep_origin     ori: high-copy-number ColE1/pMB1/pBR322/pUC origin of replication
   4830..4969    -  misc_feature   bom: basis of mobility region from pBR322
   5071..5262    -  CDS            rop: Rop protein, which maintains plasmids at low copy number; rop
   5279..5659    +  CDS            YPB1_ECOLX: Protein predicted: Swiss-Prot protein existence level 4. From Escherichia coli.
   5721..5785    -  CDS            TcR (fragment): tetracycline efflux protein; tet; confers resistance to tetracycline
   5800..5821    -  protein_bind   CAP binding site: CAP binding activates transcription in the presence of cAMP. E. coli catabolite activator protein
   5834..6916    -  CDS            lacI: lac repressor; lacI; The lac repressor binds to the lac operator to inhibit transcription in E. coli. This inhibition can be relieved by adding lactose or isopropyl-β-D-thiogalactopyranoside (IPTG).
   6917..6994    -  promoter       lacI promoter: lacI
   7002..7281    -  CDS            TcR (fragment): tetracycline efflux protein; tet; confers resistance to tetracycline
