[The description below was written by a language model from this plasmid's Addgene catalogue record and pLannotate feature annotations shown in this document.]
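Description:
R919-X78-566 is a bacterial expression plasmid built on the pDest-566 Gateway destination backbone, designed to produce a truncated, mutant form of human HRAS in E. coli. It is propagated through a ColE1/pMB1-type origin and selected with ampicillin via the β-lactamase gene. The catalogue lists it as high copy, although the feature table also annotates the rop gene and the pBR322 bom region, elements typical of pET-style backbones with more moderate copy number. An f1 origin and remnants of a tetracycline resistance gene are also present as backbone carry-over.

The expression cassette is driven by a T7 promoter with an adjacent lac operator and the strong phage T7 gene 10 ribosome binding site. The plasmid carries its own lacI gene, so transcription stays repressed until induced with IPTG in a host that supplies T7 RNA polymerase. The open reading frame begins with a His6 tag fused to cytosolic maltose binding protein (lacking its signal sequence), followed by the attB1 scar left by Gateway recombination, a TEV protease recognition site, and HRAS residues 1-169 carrying the G13V substitution. The insert is followed by attB2, with rrnB T1/T2 and T7 terminators downstream. A short His-tag annotation lies beyond attB2, and the record does not indicate that it is part of the expressed protein.

This arrangement lets the fusion be captured by metal-affinity chromatography, with MBP commonly used to aid solubility, and TEV cleavage then releases the HRAS G-domain from its tags. The stated purpose is bacterial production of this protein. The record gives no specific downstream application.
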