Addgene plasmid #244541: R919-X78-566
Purpose: Bacterial protein expression of His6-MBP-tev-Hs.HRAS(1-169) G13V
Depositing lab: Dominic Esposito. Depositing organization: Frederick National Laboratory.
Backbone
  Vector backbone: pDest-566
  Backbone size w/o insert (bp): 6800
  Vector type: Bacterial Expression
Growth in bacteria
  Bacterial resistance: Ampicillin, 100 μg/mL
  Growth temperature: 37°C
  Growth strain: DH5alpha
  Copy number: High Copy
Gene/Insert
  Gene/Insert name: His6-MBP-tev-Hs.HRAS(1-169) G13V
  Species: H. sapiens (human)
  Entrez Gene: HRAS (a.k.a. C-BAS/HAS, C-H-RAS, C-HA-RAS1, CTLO, H-RASIDX, HAMSV, HRAS1, RASH1, p21ras)
  Tag / fusion protein: His6-MBP (N terminal on insert)
  Cloning method: Gateway Cloning
Terms and licenses: Academic/Nonprofit Terms; Industry Terms: Not Available to Industry
How to cite: R919-X78-566 was a gift from Dominic Esposito (Addgene plasmid # 244541 ; http://n2t.net/addgene:244541 ; RRID:Addgene_244541)
